Addgene plasmid #14780: pSuper mouse Drosha1
Depositing lab: Tyler Jacks. Depositing organization: Massachusetts Institute of Technology. Publication: Impaired microRNA processing enhances cellular transformation and tumorigenesis. Kumar MS, Lu J, Mercer KL, Golub TR, Jacks T. Nat Genet. 2007 May;39(5):673-7. doi: 10.1038/ng2003. PubMed 17401365.
Backbone
  Vector backbone: pSUPER.retro.puro
  Backbone manufacturer: OligoEngine
  Backbone size w/o insert (bp): 6350
  Vector type: Mammalian Expression, Retroviral, RNAi
  Selectable markers: Puromycin
Growth in bacteria
  Bacterial resistance: Ampicillin, 100 μg/mL
  Growth temperature: 37°C
  Growth strain: DH5alpha
  Copy number: High Copy
Gene/Insert
  Gene/Insert name: Drosha shRNA (alt names: Drosha; Rnasen)
  Species: M. musculus (mouse)
  Entrez Gene: Drosha (a.k.a. 1110013A17Rik, Etohi2, Rn3, Rnasen)
  Cloning method: Restriction Enzyme
  Sequencing primers: 5′ pLXSN5'
Terms and licenses: Academic/Nonprofit Terms; Industry Terms: Not Available to Industry
Depositor comments: shRNA sequence: GATCCCCCAA CAGTCATAGA ATATGATTCA AGAGATCATA TTCTATGACT GTTGTTTTTG GAAC
How to cite: pSuper mouse Drosha1 was a gift from Tyler Jacks (Addgene plasmid # 14780 ; http://n2t.net/addgene:14780 ; RRID:Addgene_14780)
