[The description below was written by a language model from this plasmid's Addgene catalogue record.]
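Description:
pSuper mouse Drosha1 is a retroviral RNAi plasmid built on the commercial pSUPER.retro.puro backbone (about 6.35 kb without insert) and carrying a short hairpin RNA directed against mouse Drosha (also called Rnasen), the nuclear RNase III enzyme that cleaves primary microRNA transcripts in the first step of microRNA maturation. The hairpin was inserted as an annealed oligonucleotide by restriction cloning; the depositor's comment shows the usual pSUPER design of a sense target stretch, a short loop, the antisense stretch and a run of thymidines that serves as a Pol III terminator. The catalogue fields do not name the promoter. In the pSUPER vector family, hairpins are generally driven by the human H1 RNA polymerase III promoter, but this should be taken as a property of the backbone rather than something recorded here. No feature table accompanies the entry, so the exact layout of LTRs, packaging signal and marker cassette cannot be confirmed from the record.

In bacteria the plasmid is maintained at high copy under ampicillin selection. In mammalian cells it can be transfected directly or packaged into retroviral particles in a suitable packaging line, after which the integrated provirus expresses the shRNA stably and transduced cells are enriched with puromycin. The "1" in the name suggests it is one of several independent Drosha hairpins. According to the associated publication, the construct was used to knock down Drosha and thereby impair global microRNA processing, in order to test how reduced mature microRNA levels affect cellular transformation and tumorigenesis in mouse cells.
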