>Addgene plasmid #14780 | pSuper mouse Drosha1 | addgene partial sequence | sequence record 21343 | 14780 with pLXSN5'
GCCCTCACTCCTTCTCTAGGCGCCGGAATTGAAGATCCCCCGGGCTGCAGGAATTCGAACGCTGACGTCA
TCAACCCGCTCCAAGGAATCGCGGGCCCAGTGTCACTAGGCGGGAACACCCAGCGCGCGTGCGCCCTGGC
AGGAAGATGGCTGTGAGGGACAGGGGAGTGGCGCCCTGCAATATTTGCATGTCGCTATGTGTTCTGGGAA
ATCACCATAAACGTGAAATGTCTTTGGATTTGGGAATCTTATAAGTTCTGTATGAGACCACAGATCCCCC
AACAGTCATAGAATATGATTCAAGAGATCATATTCTATGACTGTTGTTTTTGGAACTCGAGGTTAACGAA
TTCTACCGGGTAGGGGAGGCGCTTTTCCCAAGGCAGTCTGGAGCATGCGCTTTAGCAGCCCCGCTGGGCA
CTTGGCGCTACACAAGTGGCCTCTGGCCTCGCACACATTCCACATCCACCGGTAGGCGCCAACCGGCTCC
GTTCTTTGGTGGCCCCTTCGCGCCACCTTCTACTCCTCCCCTAGTCAGGAAGTTCCCCCCCGCCCCGCAG
CTCGCGTCGTGCAGGACGTGACAAATGGAAGTAGCACGTCTCACTAGTCTCGTGCAGATGGACAGCACCG
CTGAGCAATGGAAGCGGGTAGGCCTTTGGGGCAGCGGCCAATAGCAGCTTTGCTCCTTCGCTTTCTGGGC
TCAGAGGCTGGGAAGGGGTGGGTCCGGGGGCGGGCTCAGGGGCGGGCTCAGGGGCGGGGCGGGCGCCCGA
AGGTCCTCCGGAGGCCCGGCATTCTGCACGCTTCAAAAGCGCACGTCTGCCGCGCTGTTCTCCTCTTCCT
CATCTCCGGGGCCTTTCGACCTGCAGCCCAAGCTTACCATGACCGAGTACAAGCCCACGGTGCGCCTCGC
CACCCGCGACGACGTCCCCAGGGCCGTAC
